Addgene plasmid #76621: DYRK1B gRNA (BRDN0001149418)
Purpose: 3rd generation lentiviral gRNA plasmid targeting human DYRK1B
Depositing lab: John Doench & David Root. Depositing organization: Broad Institute. Publication: Optimized sgRNA design to maximize activity and minimize off-target effects of CRISPR-Cas9. Doench JG, Fusi N, Sullender M, Hegde M, Vaimberg EW, Donovan KF, Smith I, Tothova Z, Wilen C, Orchard R, Virgin HW, Listgarten J, Root DE. Nat Biotechnol. 2016 Jan 18. doi: 10.1038/nbt.3437. PubMed 26780180.
Backbone
  Vector backbone: lentiGuide-Puro
  Backbone manufacturer: Zhang Lab (Addgene plasmid # 52963)
  Vector type: Mammalian Expression, Lentiviral, CRISPR
  Selectable markers: Puromycin
Growth in bacteria
  Bacterial resistance: Ampicillin, 100 μg/mL
  Growth temperature: 37°C
  Growth strain: DH5alpha
  Copy number: High Copy
Gene/Insert
  Gene/Insert name: DYRK1B (alt names: DYRK1B; NM_004714.2)
  gRNA/shRNA sequence: AGGCTCGCAAGTACTTTGAA
  Species: H. sapiens (human)
  Entrez Gene: DYRK1B (a.k.a. AOMS3, MIRK)
  Promoter: hU6
  Cloning method: Unknown
  Sequencing primers: 5′ U6-F; 3′ pS2-R
Terms and licenses: Academic/Nonprofit Terms; Industry Terms: Not Available to Industry
Depositor comments: The gRNA was designed to target the following Genbank reference sequence(s): NM_004714.2,NM_006483.2,NM_006484.2. Note that this plasmid does NOT contain Cas9. It should be used in conjunction with lentiCas9-Blast (Addgene #52962) or otherwise with cell lines already expressing Cas9. Browse the full kinome gRNA library at http://www.addgene.org/pooled-library/broadgpp-human-kinome/ or visit http://www.broadinstitute.org/rnai/public/ for detailed protocols and information.
How to cite: DYRK1B gRNA (BRDN0001149418) was a gift from John Doench & David Root (Addgene plasmid # 76621 ; http://n2t.net/addgene:76621 ; RRID:Addgene_76621)
