[The description below was written by a language model from this plasmid's Addgene catalogue record and pLannotate feature annotations shown in this document.]
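Description:
DYRK1B gRNA (BRDN0001149418) is a third-generation lentiviral CRISPR guide plasmid built on the lentiGuide-Puro backbone and designed to target human DYRK1B (also known as MIRK or AOMS3), a kinase gene. The guide was designed against three DYRK1B reference transcripts and belongs to a human kinome gRNA collection. In E. coli the roughly 8.3 kb plasmid is maintained by a high-copy ColE1/pUC-type origin and selected with ampicillin through the β-lactamase gene. An f1 origin, an SV40 origin, and remnants of lac and T7/T3 promoter sequences are also annotated in the backbone.

The lentiviral transfer cassette begins with an RSV promoter fused to a truncated HIV-1 5' LTR, which drives Tat-independent production of the viral genomic RNA in packaging cells. This is followed by the Ψ packaging signal with a partial gag sequence, the Rev response element for nuclear export, and a cPPT/CTS element that aids nuclear import of the provirus. It ends in a self-inactivating ΔU3 3' LTR followed by an SV40 polyadenylation signal.

Within this cassette, a human U6 RNA polymerase III promoter transcribes the DYRK1B-specific spacer joined to the Streptococcus pyogenes Cas9 guide scaffold. A separate EF-1α core promoter with its intron A expresses puromycin N-acetyltransferase, stabilised by a downstream WPRE, so that transduced mammalian cells can be selected with puromycin.

The plasmid does not encode Cas9. It is meant to be used with a separate Cas9 lentiviral vector or in cells that already express Cas9, typically to disrupt DYRK1B by Cas9-mediated cleavage.
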