Features (pLannotate 1.2.2; 29 found; start..end, strand, type, name):
     14..80      +  CDS            small t antigen (fragment): SV40 (simian virus 40) small t antigen
    106..317     +  promoter       EF-1α core promoter: core promoter for human elongation factor EF-1α
    318..1256    +  intron         EF-1α intron A: intron upstream of the start codon of human EF-1α
   1278..1877    +  CDS            PuroR (fragment): puromycin N-acetyltransferase; pac from Streptomyces; confers resistance to puromycin
   1893..2481    +  misc_feature   WPRE: woodchuck hepatitis virus posttranscriptional regulatory element
   2532..2551    +  misc_feature   cPPT/CTS (fragment): central polypurine tract and central termination sequence of HIV-1
   2553..2786    +  LTR            3' LTR (ΔU3): self-inactivating 3' long terminal repeat (LTR) from HIV-1
   2864..2985    +  polyA_signal   SV40 poly(A) signal: SV40 polyadenylation signal
   3025..3160    +  rep_origin     SV40 ori: SV40 origin of replication
   3181..3199    -  promoter       T7 promoter: promoter for bacteriophage T7 RNA polymerase
   3207..3362    +  CDS            lacZα (fragment): LacZα fragment of β-galactosidase; lacZ fragment
   3367..3795    +  rep_origin     f1 ori (sequence partly withheld): f1 bacteriophage origin of replication; arrow indicates direction of (+) strand synthesis
   3848..3952    +  promoter       AmpR promoter: bla
   3953..4813    +  CDS            AmpR: β-lactamase; bla; confers resistance to ampicillin, carbenicillin, and related antibiotics
   4984..5572    +  rep_origin     ori: high-copy-number ColE1/pMB1/pBR322/pUC origin of replication
   5755..5847    +  CDS            lacI (fragment): lac repressor; lacI; The lac repressor binds to the lac operator to inhibit transcription in E. coli. This inhibition can be relieved by adding lactose or isopropyl-β-D-thiogalactopyranoside (IPTG).
   5860..5881    +  protein_bind   CAP binding site: CAP binding activates transcription in the presence of cAMP. E. coli catabolite activator protein
   5896..5926    +  promoter       lac promoter: promoter for the E. coli lac operon
   5934..5950    +  protein_bind   lac operator: The lac repressor binds to the lac operator to inhibit transcription in E. coli. This inhibition can be relieved by adding lactose or isopropyl-β-D-thiogalactopyranoside (IPTG). lac repressor encoded by lacI
   5995..6013    +  promoter       T3 promoter: promoter for bacteriophage T3 RNA polymerase
   6041..6267    +  promoter       RSV promoter: Rous sarcoma virus enhancer/promoter
   6268..6448    +  LTR            5' LTR (truncated): truncated 5' long terminal repeat (LTR) from HIV-1
   6495..6620    +  misc_feature   HIV-1 Ψ: packaging signal of human immunodeficiency virus type 1
   6604..6967    +  CDS            HIV-1 gag (fragment): gag protein from human immunodeficiency virus 1; gag
   7113..7346    +  misc_feature   RRE: The Rev response element (RRE) of HIV-1 allows for Rev-dependent mRNA export from the nucleus to the cytoplasm.
   7723..7749    +  CDS            Rev (fragment): human immunodeficiency virus 1 (HIV-1) Rev protein; rev; enhances nuclear export of unspliced and incompletely spliced viral mRNAs
   7753..7993    +  promoter       U6 promoter: RNA polymerase III promoter for human U6 snRNA
   8023..8098    +  misc_RNA       gRNA scaffold: guide RNA scaffold for the Streptococcus pyogenes CRISPR/Cas9 system
   8154..8271    +  misc_feature   cPPT/CTS: central polypurine tract and central termination sequence of HIV-1
>Addgene plasmid #76621 | DYRK1B gRNA (BRDN0001149418) | addgene full sequence | sequence record 189001 | Addgene Assembled Sequence
CCCGGGTGCAAAGATGGATAAAGTTTTAAACAGAGAGGAATCTTTGCAGCTAATGGACCTTCTAGGTCTT
GAAAGGAGTGGGAATTGGCTCCGGTGCCCGTCAGTGGGCAGAGCGCACATCGCCCACAGTCCCCGAGAAG
TTGGGGGGAGGGGTCGGCAATTGATCCGGTGCCTAGAGAAGGTGGCGCGGGGTAAACTGGGAAAGTGATG
TCGTGTACTGGCTCCGCCTTTTTCCCGAGGGTGGGGGAGAACCGTATATAAGTGCAGTAGTCGCCGTGAA
CGTTCTTTTTCGCAACGGGTTTGCCGCCAGAACACAGGTAAGTGCCGTGTGTGGTTCCCGCGGGCCTGGC
CTCTTTACGGGTTATGGCCCTTGCGTGCCTTGAATTACTTCCACCTGGCTGCAGTACGTGATTCTTGATC
CCGAGCTTCGGGTTGGAAGTGGGTGGGAGAGTTCGAGGCCTTGCGCTTAAGGAGCCCCTTCGCCTCGTGC
TTGAGTTGAGGCCTGGCCTGGGCGCTGGGGCCGCCGCGTGCGAATCTGGTGGCACCTTCGCGCCTGTCTC
GCTGCTTTCGATAAGTCTCTAGCCATTTAAAATTTTTGATGACCTGCTGCGACGCTTTTTTTCTGGCAAG
ATAGTCTTGTAAATGCGGGCCAAGATCTGCACACTGGTATTTCGGTTTTTGGGGCCGCGGGCGGCGACGG
GGCCCGTGCGTCCCAGCGCACATGTTCGGCGAGGCGGGGCCTGCGAGCGCGGCCACCGAGAATCGGACGG
GGGTAGTCTCAAGCTGGCCGGCCTGCTCTGGTGCCTGGCCTCGCGCCGCCGTGTATCGCCCCGCCCTGGG
CGGCAAGGCTGGCCCGGTCGGCACCAGTTGCGTGAGCGGAAAGATGGCCGCTTCCCGGCCCTGCTGCAGG
GAGCTCAAAATGGAGGACGCGGCGCTCGGGAGAGCGGGCGGGTGAGTCACCCACACAAAGGAAAAGGGCC
TTTCCGTCCTCAGCCGTCGCTTCATGTGACTCCACGGAGTACCGGGCGCCGTCCAGGCACCTCGATTAGT
TCTCGAGCTTTTGGAGTACGTCGTCTTTAGGTTGGGGGGAGGGGTTTTATGCGATGGAGTTTCCCCACAC
TGAGTGGGTGGAGACTGAAGTTAGGCCAGCTTGGCACTTGATGTAATTCTCCTTGGAATTTGCCCTTTTT
GAGTTTGGATCTTGGTTCATTCTCAAGCCTCAGACAGTGGTTCAAAGTTTTTTTCTTCCATTTCAGGTGT
CGTGACGTACGGCCACCATGACCGAGTACAAGCCCACGGTGCGCCTCGCCACCCGCGACGACGTCCCCAG
GGCCGTACGCACCCTCGCCGCCGCGTTCGCCGACTACCCCGCCACGCGCCACACCGTCGATCCGGACCGC
CACATCGAGCGGGTCACCGAGCTGCAAGAACTCTTCCTCACGCGCGTCGGGCTCGACATCGGCAAGGTGT
GGGTCGCGGACGACGGCGCCGCCGTGGCGGTCTGGACCACGCCGGAGAGCGTCGAAGCGGGGGCGGTGTT
CGCCGAGATCGGCCCGCGCATGGCCGAGTTGAGCGGTTCCCGGCTGGCCGCGCAGCAACAGATGGAAGGC
CTCCTGGCGCCGCACCGGCCCAAGGAGCCCGCGTGGTTCCTGGCCACCGTCGGAGTCTCGCCCGACCACC
AGGGCAAGGGTCTGGGCAGCGCCGTCGTGCTCCCCGGAGTGGAGGCGGCCGAGCGCGCCGGGGTGCCCGC
CTTCCTGGAGACCTCCGCGCCCCGCAACCTCCCCTTCTACGAGCGGCTCGGCTTCACCGTCACCGCCGAC
GTCGAGGTGCCCGAAGGACCGCGCACCTGGTGCATGACCCGCAAGCCCGGTGCCTGAACGCGTTAAGTCG
ACAATCAACCTCTGGATTACAAAATTTGTGAAAGATTGACTGGTATTCTTAACTATGTTGCTCCTTTTAC
GCTATGTGGATACGCTGCTTTAATGCCTTTGTATCATGCTATTGCTTCCCGTATGGCTTTCATTTTCTCC
TCCTTGTATAAATCCTGGTTGCTGTCTCTTTATGAGGAGTTGTGGCCCGTTGTCAGGCAACGTGGCGTGG
TGTGCACTGTGTTTGCTGACGCAACCCCCACTGGTTGGGGCATTGCCACCACCTGTCAGCTCCTTTCCGG
GACTTTCGCTTTCCCCCTCCCTATTGCCACGGCGGAACTCATCGCCGCCTGCCTTGCCCGCTGCTGGACA
GGGGCTCGGCTGTTGGGCACTGACAATTCCGTGGTGTTGTCGGGGAAATCATCGTCCTTTCCTTGGCTGC
TCGCCTGTGTTGCCACCTGGATTCTGCGCGGGACGTCCTTCTGCTACGTCCCTTCGGCCCTCAATCCAGC
GGACCTTCCTTCCCGCGGCCTGCTGCCGGCTCTGCGGCCTCTTCCGCGTCTTCGCCTTCGCCCTCAGACG
AGTCGGATCTCCCTTTGGGCCGCCTCCCCGCGTCGACTTTAAGACCAATGACTTACAAGGCAGCTGTAGA
TCTTAGCCACTTTTTAAAAGAAAAGGGGGGACTGGAAGGGCTAATTCACTCCCAACGAAGACAAGATCTG
CTTTTTGCTTGTACTGGGTCTCTCTGGTTAGACCAGATCTGAGCCTGGGAGCTCTCTGGCTAACTAGGGA
ACCCACTGCTTAAGCCTCAATAAAGCTTGCCTTGAGTGCTTCAAGTAGTGTGTGCCCGTCTGTTGTGTGA
CTCTGGTAACTAGAGATCCCTCAGACCCTTTTAGTCAGTGTGGAAAATCTCTAGCAGTACGTATAGTAGT
TCATGTCATCTTATTATTCAGTATTTATAACTTGCAAAGAAATGAATATCAGAGAGTGAGAGGAACTTGT
TTATTGCAGCTTATAATGGTTACAAATAAAGCAATAGCATCACAAATTTCACAAATAAAGCATTTTTTTC
ACTGCATTCTAGTTGTGGTTTGTCCAAACTCATCAATGTATCTTATCATGTCTGGCTCTAGCTATCCCGC
CCCTAACTCCGCCCATCCCGCCCCTAACTCCGCCCAGTTCCGCCCATTCTCCGCCCCATGGCTGACTAAT
TTTTTTTATTTATGCAGAGGCCGAGGCCGCCTCGGCCTCTGAGCTATTCCAGAAGTAGTGAGGAGGCTTT
TTTGGAGGCCTAGGGACGTACCCAATTCGCCCTATAGTGAGTCGTATTACGCGCGCTCACTGGCCGTCGT
TTTACAACGTCGTGACTGGGAAAACCCTGGCGTTACCCAACTTAATCGCCTTGCAGCACATCCCCCTTTC
GCCAGCTGGCGTAATAGCGAAGAGGCCCGCACCGATCGCCCTTCCCAACAGTTGCGCAGCCTGAATGGCG
AATGGG
[124 nt withheld, positions 3367-3490]
C
[91 nt withheld, positions 3492-3582]
A
[49 nt withheld, positions 3584-3632]
CCTTTGACGTTGGAGTCCACGTTCTTT
[37 nt withheld, positions 3660-3696]
ACCCTATCTCGGTCTATTCTTTTGATTTATAAGGGATTTTGCCGATTTCGGCCTATTGGTTAAAAAATGA
GCTGATTTAACAAAAATTTAACGCGAATTTTAACAAAATATTAACGCTTACAATTTAGGTGGCACTTTTC
GGGGAAATGTGCGCGGAACCCCTATTTGTTTATTTTTCTAAATACATTCAAATATGTATCCGCTCATGAG
ACAATAACCCTGATAAATGCTTCAATAATATTGAAAAAGGAAGAGTATGAGTATTCAACATTTCCGTGTC
GCCCTTATTCCCTTTTTTGCGGCATTTTGCCTTCCTGTTTTTGCTCACCCAGAAACGCTGGTGAAAGTAA
AAGATGCTGAAGATCAGTTGGGTGCACGAGTGGGTTACATCGAACTGGATCTCAACAGCGGTAAGATCCT
TGAGAGTTTTCGCCCCGAAGAACGTTTTCCAATGATGAGCACTTTTAAAGTTCTGCTATGTGGCGCGGTA
TTATCCCGTATTGACGCCGGGCAAGAGCAACTCGGTCGCCGCATACACTATTCTCAGAATGACTTGGTTG
AGTACTCACCAGTCACAGAAAAGCATCTTACGGATGGCATGACAGTAAGAGAATTATGCAGTGCTGCCAT
AACCATGAGTGATAACACTGCGGCCAACTTACTTCTGACAACGATCGGAGGACCGAAGGAGCTAACCGCT
TTTTTGCACAACATGGGGGATCATGTAACTCGCCTTGATCGTTGGGAACCGGAGCTGAATGAAGCCATAC
CAAACGACGAGCGTGACACCACGATGCCTGTAGCAATGGCAACAACGTTGCGCAAACTATTAACTGGCGA
ACTACTTACTCTAGCTTCCCGGCAACAATTAATAGACTGGATGGAGGCGGATAAAGTTGCAGGACCACTT
CTGCGCTCGGCCCTTCCGGCTGGCTGGTTTATTGCTGATAAATCTGGAGCCGGTGAGCGTGGGTCTCGCG
GTATCATTGCAGCACTGGGGCCAGATGGTAAGCCCTCCCGTATCGTAGTTATCTACACGACGGGGAGTCA
GGCAACTATGGATGAACGAAATAGACAGATCGCTGAGATAGGTGCCTCACTGATTAAGCATTGGTAACTG
TCAGACCAAGTTTACTCATATATACTTTAGATTGATTTAAAACTTCATTTTTAATTTAAAAGGATCTAGG
TGAAGATCCTTTTTGATAATCTCATGACCAAAATCCCTTAACGTGAGTTTTCGTTCCACTGAGCGTCAGA
CCCCGTAGAAAAGATCAAAGGATCTTCTTGAGATCCTTTTTTTCTGCGCGTAATCTGCTGCTTGCAAACA
AAAAAACCACCGCTACCAGCGGTGGTTTGTTTGCCGGATCAAGAGCTACCAACTCTTTTTCCGAAGGTAA
CTGGCTTCAGCAGAGCGCAGATACCAAATACTGTTCTTCTAGTGTAGCCGTAGTTAGGCCACCACTTCAA
GAACTCTGTAGCACCGCCTACATACCTCGCTCTGCTAATCCTGTTACCAGTGGCTGCTGCCAGTGGCGAT
AAGTCGTGTCTTACCGGGTTGGACTCAAGACGATAGTTACCGGATAAGGCGCAGCGGTCGGGCTGAACGG
GGGGTTCGTGCACACAGCCCAGCTTGGAGCGAACGACCTACACCGAACTGAGATACCTACAGCGTGAGCT
ATGAGAAAGCGCCACGCTTCCCGAAGGGAGAAAGGCGGACAGGTATCCGGTAAGCGGCAGGGTCGGAACA
GGAGAGCGCACGAGGGAGCTTCCAGGGGGAAACGCCTGGTATCTTTATAGTCCTGTCGGGTTTCGCCACC
TCTGACTTGAGCGTCGATTTTTGTGATGCTCGTCAGGGGGGCGGAGCCTATGGAAAAACGCCAGCAACGC
GGCCTTTTTACGGTTCCTGGCCTTTTGCTGGCCTTTTGCTCACATGTTCTTTCCTGCGTTATCCCCTGAT
TCTGTGGATAACCGTATTACCGCCTTTGAGTGAGCTGATACCGCTCGCCGCAGCCGAACGACCGAGCGCA
GCGAGTCAGTGAGCGAGGAAGCGGAAGAGCGCCCAATACGCAAACCGCCTCTCCCCGCGCGTTGGCCGAT
TCATTAATGCAGCTGGCACGACAGGTTTCCCGACTGGAAAGCGGGCAGTGAGCGCAACGCAATTAATGTG
AGTTAGCTCACTCATTAGGCACCCCAGGCTTTACACTTTATGCTTCCGGCTCGTATGTTGTGTGGAATTG
TGAGCGGATAACAATTTCACACAGGAAACAGCTATGACCATGATTACGCCAAGCGCGCAATTAACCCTCA
CTAAAGGGAACAAAAGCTGGAGCTGCAAGCTTAATGTAGTCTTATGCAATACTCTTGTAGTCTTGCAACA
TGGTAACGATGAGTTAGCAACATGCCTTACAAGGAGAGAAAAAGCACCGTGCATGCCGATTGGTGGAAGT
AAGGTGGTACGATCGTGCCTTATTAGGAAGGCAACAGACGGGTCTGACATGGATTGGACGAACCACTGAA
TTGCCGCATTGCAGAGATATTGTATTTAAGTGCCTAGCTCGATACATAAACGGGTCTCTCTGGTTAGACC
AGATCTGAGCCTGGGAGCTCTCTGGCTAACTAGGGAACCCACTGCTTAAGCCTCAATAAAGCTTGCCTTG
AGTGCTTCAAGTAGTGTGTGCCCGTCTGTTGTGTGACTCTGGTAACTAGAGATCCCTCAGACCCTTTTAG
TCAGTGTGGAAAATCTCTAGCAGTGGCGCCCGAACAGGGACTTGAAAGCGAAAGGGAAACCAGAGGAGCT
CTCTCGACGCAGGACTCGGCTTGCTGAAGCGCGCACGGCAAGAGGCGAGGGGCGGCGACTGGTGAGTACG
CCAAAAATTTTGACTAGCGGAGGCTAGAAGGAGAGAGATGGGTGCGAGAGCGTCAGTATTAAGCGGGGGA
GAATTAGATCGCGATGGGAAAAAATTCGGTTAAGGCCAGGGGGAAAGAAAAAATATAAATTAAAACATAT
AGTATGGGCAAGCAGGGAGCTAGAACGATTCGCAGTTAATCCTGGCCTGTTAGAAACATCAGAAGGCTGT
AGACAAATACTGGGACAGCTACAACCATCCCTTCAGACAGGATCAGAAGAACTTAGATCATTATATAATA
CAGTAGCAACCCTCTATTGTGTGCATCAAAGGATAGAGATAAAAGACACCAAGGAAGCTTTAGACAAGAT
AGAGGAAGAGCAAAACAAAAGTAAGACCACCGCACAGCAAGCGGCCGCTGATCTTCAGACCTGGAGGAGG
AGATATGAGGGACAATTGGAGAAGTGAATTATATAAATATAAAGTAGTAAAAATTGAACCATTAGGAGTA
GCACCCACCAAGGCAAAGAGAAGAGTGGTGCAGAGAGAAAAAAGAGCAGTGGGAATAGGAGCTTTGTTCC
TTGGGTTCTTGGGAGCAGCAGGAAGCACTATGGGCGCAGCGTCAATGACGCTGACGGTACAGGCCAGACA
ATTATTGTCTGGTATAGTGCAGCAGCAGAACAATTTGCTGAGGGCTATTGAGGCGCAACAGCATCTGTTG
CAACTCACAGTCTGGGGCATCAAGCAGCTCCAGGCAAGAATCCTGGCTGTGGAAAGATACCTAAAGGATC
AACAGCTCCTGGGGATTTGGGGTTGCTCTGGAAAACTCATTTGCACCACTGCTGTGCCTTGGAATGCTAG
TTGGAGTAATAAATCTCTGGAACAGATTTGGAATCACACGACCTGGATGGAGTGGGACAGAGAAATTAAC
AATTACACAAGCTTAATACACTCCTTAATTGAAGAATCGCAAAACCAGCAAGAAAAGAATGAACAAGAAT
TATTGGAATTAGATAAATGGGCAAGTTTGTGGAATTGGTTTAACATAACAAATTGGCTGTGGTATATAAA
ATTATTCATAATGATAGTAGGAGGCTTGGTAGGTTTAAGAATAGTTTTTGCTGTACTTTCTATAGTGAAT
AGAGTTAGGCAGGGATATTCACCATTATCGTTTCAGACCCACCTCCCAACCCCGAGGGGACCCAGAGAGG
GCCTATTTCCCATGATTCCTTCATATTTGCATATACGATACAAGGCTGTTAGAGAGATAATTAGAATTAA
TTTGACTGTAAACACAAAGATATTAGTACAAAATACGTGACGTAGAAAGTAATAATTTCTTGGGTAGTTT
GCAGTTTTAAAATTATGTTTTAAAATGGACTATCATATGCTTACCGTAACTTGAAAGTATTTCGATTTCT
TGGCTTTATATATCTTGTGGAAAGGACGAAACACCGAGGCTCGCAAGTACTTTGAAGTTTTAGAGCTAGA
AATAGCAAGTTAAAATAAGGCTAGTCCGTTATCAACTTGAAAAAGTGGCACCGAGTCGGTGCTTTTTTAA
GCTTGGCGTAACTAGATCTTGAGACAAATGGCAGTATTCATCCACAATTTTAAAAGAAAAGGGGGGATTG
GGGGGTACAGTGCAGGGGAAAGAATAGTAGACATAATAGCAACAGACATACAAACTAAAGAATTACAAAA
ACAAATTACAAAAATTCAAAATTTTCGGGTTTATTACAGGGACAGCAGAGATCCACTTTGGCGCCGGCTC
GAGGGGG
