>Addgene plasmid #76621 | DYRK1B gRNA (BRDN0001149418) | depositor partial sequence | sequence record 144081 | Target Sequence
AGGCTCGCAAGTACTTTGAA
