>Addgene plasmid #76621 | DYRK1B gRNA (BRDN0001149418) | addgene partial sequence | sequence record 151048 | hU6-F 5'-GAGGGCCTATTTCCCATGATT-3'
AAAGTAATAATTTCTTGGGTAGTTTGCAGTTTTAAAATTATGTTTTAAAATGGACTATCATATGCTTACC
GTAACTTGAAAGTATTTCGATTTCTTGGCTTTATATATCTTGTGGAAAGGACGAAACACCGAGGCTCGCA
AGTACTTTGAAGTTTTAGAGCTAGAAATAGCAAGTTAAAATAAGGCTAGTCCGTTATCAACTTGAAAAAG
TGGCACCGAGTCGGTGCTTTTTTAAGCTTGGCGTAACTAGATCTTGAGACAAATGGCAGTATTCATCCAC
AATTTTAAAAGAAAAGGGGGGATTGGGGGGTACAGTGCAGGGGAAAGAATAGTAGACATAATAGCAACAG
ACATACAAACTAAAGAATTACAAAAACAAATTACAAAAATTCAAAATTTTCGGGTTTATTACAGGGACAG
CAGAGATCCACTTTGGCGCCGGCTCGAGGGGGCCCGGGTGCAAAGATGGATAAAGTTTTAAACAGAGAGG
AATCTTTGCAGCTAATGGACCTTCTAGGTCTTGAAAGGAGTGGGAATTGGCTCCGGTGCCCGTCAGTGGG
CAGAGCGCACATCGCCCACAGTCCCCGAGAAGTTGGGGGGAGGGGTCGGCAATTGATCCGGTGCCTAGAG
AAGGTGGCGCGGGGTAAACTGGGAAAGTGATGTCGTGTACTGGCTCCGCCTT
